>Addgene plasmid #135108 | PCBP1_Full-length_pGEX | depositor full sequence | sequence record 259841 | Full Sequence
GGCCGCATCGTGACTGACTGACGATCTGCCTCGCGCGTTTCGGTGATGACGGTGAAAACCTCTGACACAT
GCAGCTCCCGGAGACGGTCACAGCTTGTCTGTAAGCGGATGCCGGGAGCAGACAAGCCCGTCAGGGCGCG
TCAGCGGGTGTTGGCGGGTGTCGGGGCGCAGCCATGACCCAGTCACGTAGCGATAGCGGAGTGTATAATT
CTTGAAGACGAAAGGGCCTCGTGATACGCCTATTTTTATAGGTTAATGTCATGATAATAATGGTTTCTTA
GACGTCAGGTGGCACTTTTCGGGGAAATGTGCGCGGAACCCCTATTTGTTTATTTTTCTAAATACATTCA
AATATGTATCCGCTCATGAGACAATAACCCTGATAAATGCTTCAATAATATTGAAAAAGGAAGAGTATGA
GTATTCAACATTTCCGTGTCGCCCTTATTCCCTTTTTTGCGGCATTTTGCCTTCCTGTTTTTGCTCACCC
AGAAACGCTGGTGAAAGTAAAAGATGCTGAAGATCAGTTGGGTGCACGAGTGGGTTACATCGAACTGGAT
CTCAACAGCGGTAAGATCCTTGAGAGTTTTCGCCCCGAAGAACGTTTTCCAATGATGAGCACTTTTAAAG
TTCTGCTATGTGGCGCGGTATTATCCCGTGTTGACGCCGGGCAAGAGCAACTCGGTCGCCGCATACACTA
TTCTCAGAATGACTTGGTTGAGTACTCACCAGTCACAGAAAAGCATCTTACGGATGGCATGACAGTAAGA
GAATTATGCAGTGCTGCCATAACCATGAGTGATAACACTGCGGCCAACTTACTTCTGACAACGATCGGAG
GACCGAAGGAGCTAACCGCTTTTTTGCACAACATGGGGGATCATGTAACTCGCCTTGATCGTTGGGAACC
GGAGCTGAATGAAGCCATACCAAACGACGAGCGTGACACCACGATGCCTGCAGCAATGGCAACAACGTTG
CGCAAACTATTAACTGGCGAACTACTTACTCTAGCTTCCCGGCAACAATTAATAGACTGGATGGAGGCGG
ATAAAGTTGCAGGACCACTTCTGCGCTCGGCCCTTCCGGCTGGCTGGTTTATTGCTGATAAATCTGGAGC
CGGTGAGCGTGGGTCTCGCGGTATCATTGCAGCACTGGGGCCAGATGGTAAGCCCTCCCGTATCGTAGTT
ATCTACACGACGGGGAGTCAGGCAACTATGGATGAACGAAATAGACAGATCGCTGAGATAGGTGCCTCAC
TGATTAAGCATTGGTAACTGTCAGACCAAGTTTACTCATATATACTTTAGATTGATTTAAAACTTCATTT
TTAATTTAAAAGGATCTAGGTGAAGATCCTTTTTGATAATCTCATGACCAAAATCCCTTAACGTGAGTTT
TCGTTCCACTGAGCGTCAGACCCCGTAGAAAAGATCAAAGGATCTTCTTGAGATCCTTTTTTTCTGCGCG
TAATCTGCTGCTTGCAAACAAAAAAACCACCGCTACCAGCGGTGGTTTGTTTGCCGGATCAAGAGCTACC
AACTCTTTTTCCGAAGGTAACTGGCTTCAGCAGAGCGCAGATACCAAATACTGTCCTTCTAGTGTAGCCG
TAGTTAGGCCACCACTTCAAGAACTCTGTAGCACCGCCTACATACCTCGCTCTGCTAATCCTGTTACCAG
TGGCTGCTGCCAGTGGCGATAAGTCGTGTCTTACCGGGTTGGACTCAAGACGATAGTTACCGGATAAGGC
GCAGCGGTCGGGCTGAACGGGGGGTTCGTGCACACAGCCCAGCTTGGAGCGAACGACCTACACCGAACTG
AGATACCTACAGCGTGAGCTATGAGAAAGCGCCACGCTTCCCGAAGGGAGAAAGGCGGACAGGTATCCGG
TAAGCGGCAGGGTCGGAACAGGAGAGCGCACGAGGGAGCTTCCAGGGGGAAACGCCTGGTATCTTTATAG
TCCTGTCGGGTTTCGCCACCTCTGACTTGAGCGTCGATTTTTGTGATGCTCGTCAGGGGGGCGGAGCCTA
TGGAAAAACGCCAGCAACGCGGCCTTTTTACGGTTCCTGGCCTTTTGCTGGCCTTTTGCTCACATGTTCT
TTCCTGCGTTATCCCCTGATTCTGTGGATAACCGTATTACCGCCTTTGAGTGAGCTGATACCGCTCGCCG
CAGCCGAACGACCGAGCGCAGCGAGTCAGTGAGCGAGGAAGCGGAAGAGCGCCTGATGCGGTATTTTCTC
CTTACGCATCTGTGCGGTATTTCACACCGCATAAATTCCGACACCATCGAATGGTGCAAAACCTTTCGCG
GTATGGCATGATAGCGCCCGGAAGAGAGTCAATTCAGGGTGGTGAATGTGAAACCAGTAACGTTATACGA
TGTCGCAGAGTATGCCGGTGTCTCTTATCAGACCGTTTCCCGCGTGGTGAACCAGGCCAGCCACGTTTCT
GCGAAAACGCGGGAAAAAGTGGAAGCGGCGATGGCGGAGCTGAATTACATTCCCAACCGCGTGGCACAAC
AACTGGCGGGCAAACAGTCGTTGCTGATTGGCGTTGCCACCTCCAGTCTGGCCCTGCACGCGCCGTCGCA
AATTGTCGCGGCGATTAAATCTCGCGCCGATCAACTGGGTGCCAGCGTGGTGGTGTCGATGGTAGAACGA
AGCGGCGTCGAAGCCTGTAAAGCGGCGGTGCACAATCTTCTCGCGCAACGCGTCAGTGGGCTGATCATTA
ACTATCCGCTGGATGACCAGGATGCCATTGCTGTGGAAGCTGCCTGCACTAATGTTCCGGCGTTATTTCT
TGATGTCTCTGACCAGACACCCATCAACAGTATTATTTTCTCCCATGAAGACGGTACGCGACTGGGCGTG
GAGCATCTGGTCGCATTGGGTCACCAGCAAATCGCGCTGTTAGCGGGCCCATTAAGTTCTGTCTCGGCGC
GTCTGCGTCTGGCTGGCTGGCATAAATATCTCACTCGCAATCAAATTCAGCCGATAGCGGAACGGGAAGG
CGACTGGAGTGCCATGTCCGGTTTTCAACAAACCATGCAAATGCTGAATGAGGGCATCGTTCCCACTGCG
ATGCTGGTTGCCAACGATCAGATGGCGCTGGGCGCAATGCGCGCCATTACCGAGTCCGGGCTGCGCGTTG
GTGCGGATATCTCGGTAGTGGGATACGACGATACCGAAGACAGCTCATGTTATATCCCGCCGTCAACCAC
CATCAAACAGGATTTTCGCCTGCTGGGGCAAACCAGCGTGGACCGCTTGCTGCAACTCTCTCAGGGCCAG
GCGGTGAAGGGCAATCAGCTGTTGCCCGTCTCACTGGTGAAAAGAAAAACCACCCTGGCGCCCAATACGC
AAACCGCCTCTCCCCGCGCGTTGGCCGATTCATTAATGCAGCTGGCACGACAGGTTTCCCGACTGGAAAG
CGGGCAGTGAGCGCAACGCAATTAATGTGAGTTAGCTCACTCATTAGGCACCCCAGGCTTTACACTTTAT
GCTTCCGGCTCGTATGTTGTGTGGAATTGTGAGCGGATAACAATTTCACACAGGAAACAGCTATGACCAT
GATTACGGATTCACTGGCCGTCGTTTTACAACGTCGTGACTGGGAAAACCCTGGCGTTACCCAACTTAAT
CGCCTTGCAGCACATCCCCCTTTCGCCAGCTGGCGTAATAGCGAAGAGGCCCGCACCGATCGCCCTTCCC
AACAGTTGCGCAGCCTGAATGGCGAATGGCGCTTTGCCTGGTTTCCGGCACCAGAAGCGGTGCCGGAAAG
CTGGCTGGAGTGCGATCTTCCTGAGGCCGATACTGTCGTCGTCCCCTCAAACTGGCAGATGCACGGTTAC
GATGCGCCCATCTACACCAACGTAACCTATCCCATTACGGTCAATCCGCCGTTTGTTCCCACGGAGAATC
CGACGGGTTGTTACTCGCTCACATTTAATGTTGATGAAAGCTGGCTACAGGAAGGCCAGACGCGAATTAT
TTTTGATGGCGTTGGAATTACGTTATCGACTGCACGGTGCACCAATGCTTCTGGCGTCAGGCAGCCATCG
GAAGCTGTGGTATGGCTGTGCAGGTCGTAAATCACTGCATAATTCGTGTCGCTCAAGGCGCACTCCCGTT
CTGGATAATGTTTTTTGCGCCGACATCATAACGGTTCTGGCAAATATTCTGAAATGAGCTGTTGACAATT
AATCATCGGCTCGTATAATGTGTGGAATTGTGAGCGGATAACAATTTCACACAGGAAACAGTATTCATGT
CCCCTATACTAGGTTATTGGAAAATTAAGGGCCTTGTGCAACCCACTCGACTTCTTTTGGAATATCTTGA
AGAAAAATATGAAGAGCATTTGTATGAGCGCGATGAAGGTGATAAATGGCGAAACAAAAAGTTTGAATTG
GGTTTGGAGTTTCCCAATCTTCCTTATTATATTGATGGTGATGTTAAATTAACACAGTCTATGGCCATCA
TACGTTATATAGCTGACAAGCACAACATGTTGGGTGGTTGTCCAAAAGAGCGTGCAGAGATTTCAATGCT
TGAAGGAGCGGTTTTGGATATTAGATACGGTGTTTCGAGAATTGCATATAGTAAAGACTTTGAAACTCTC
AAAGTTGATTTTCTTAGCAAGCTACCTGAAATGCTGAAAATGTTCGAAGATCGTTTATGTCATAAAACAT
ATTTAAATGGTGATCATGTAACCCATCCTGACTTCATGTTGTATGACGCTCTTGATGTTGTTTTATACAT
GGACCCAATGTGCCTGGATGCGTTCCCAAAATTAGTTTGTTTTAAAAAACGTATTGAAGCTATCCCACAA
ATTGATAAGTACTTGAAATCCAGCAAGTATATAGCATGGCCTTTGCAGGGCTGGCAAGCCACGTTTGGTG
GTGGCGACCATCCTCCAAAATCGGATCTGGAAGTTCTGTTCCAGGGGCCCCTGGGATTAATGGACGAAAA
AACCACCGGTTGGCGTGGTGGTCACGTTGTTGAAGGTCTGGCTGGTGAACTGGAACAGCTGCGTGCTCGT
CTGGAACACCACCCGCAGGGTCAGCGTGAACCGGGATCCATGGATGCCGGTGTGACTGAAAGTGGACTAA
ATGTGACTCTCACCATTCGGCTTCTTATGCACGGAAAGGAAGTAGGAAGCATCATTGGGAAGAAAGGGGA
GTCGGTTAAGAGGATCCGCGAGGAGAGTGGCGCGCGGATCAACATCTCGGAGGGGAATTGTCCGGAGAGA
ATCATCACTCTGACCGGCCCCACCAATGCCATCTTTAAGGCTTTCGCTATGATCATCGACAAGCTGGAGG
AAGATATCAACAGCTCCATGACCAACAGTACCGCGGCCAGCAGGCCCCCGGTCACCCTGAGGCTGGTGGT
GCCGGCCACCCAGTGCGGCTCCCTGATTGGGAAAGGCGGGTGTAAGATCAAAGAGATCCGCGAGAGTACG
GGGGCGCAGGTCCAGGTGGCGGGGGATATGCTGCCCAACTCCACCGAGCGGGCCATCACCATCGCTGGCG
TGCCGCAGTCTGTCACCGAGTGTGTCAAGCAGATTTGCCTGGTCATGCTGGAGACGCTCTCCCAGTCTCC
GCAAGGGAGAGTCATGACCATTCCGTACCAGCCCATGCCGGCCAGCTCCCCAGTCATCTGCGCGGGCGGC
CAAGATCGGTGCAGCGACGCTGCGGGCTACCCCCATGCCACCCATGACCTGGAGGGACCACCTCTAGATG
CCTACTCGATTCAAGGACAACACACCATTTCTCCGCTCGATCTGGCCAAGCTGAACCAGGTGGCAAGACA
ACAGTCTCACTTTGCCATGATGCACGGCGGGACCGGATTCGCCGGAATTGACTCCAGCTCTCCAGAGGTG
AAAGGCTATTGGGCAAGTTTGGATGCATCTACTCAAACCACCCATGAACTCACCATTCCAAATAACTTAA
TTGGCTGCATAATCGGGCGCCAAGGCGCCAACATTAATGAGATCCGCCAGATGTCCGGGGCCCAGATCAA
AATTGCCAACCCAGTGGAAGGCTCCTCTGGTAGGCAGGTTACTATCACTGGCTCTGCTGCCAGTATTAGT
CTGGCCCAGTATCTAATCAATGCCAGGCTTTCCTCTGAGAAGGGCATGGGGTGCAGCTAGGC
Features (pLannotate 1.2.2; 17 found; start..end, strand, type, name):
     26..65      +  CDS            rop (fragment): Rop protein, which maintains plasmids at low copy number; rop
    167..207     +  misc_feature   bom (fragment): basis of mobility region from pBR322
    312..416     +  promoter       AmpR promoter: bla
    417..1277    +  CDS            AmpR: β-lactamase; bla; confers resistance to ampicillin, carbenicillin, and related antibiotics
   1448..2036    +  rep_origin     ori: high-copy-number ColE1/pMB1/pBR322/pUC origin of replication
   2222..2273    -  misc_feature   bom (fragment): basis of mobility region from pBR322
   2280..2357    +  promoter       lacIq promoter: lacI (mutant); In the lacIq allele, a single base change in the promoter boosts expression of the lacI gene about 10-fold.
   2358..3440    +  CDS            lacI: lac repressor; lacI; The lac repressor binds to the lac operator to inhibit transcription in E. coli. This inhibition can be relieved by adding lactose or isopropyl-β-D-thiogalactopyranoside (IPTG).
   3453..3474    +  protein_bind   CAP binding site: CAP binding activates transcription in the presence of cAMP. E. coli catabolite activator protein
   3489..3519    +  promoter       lac promoter: promoter for the E. coli lac operon
   3527..3543    +  protein_bind   lac operator: The lac repressor binds to the lac operator to inhibit transcription in E. coli. This inhibition can be relieved by adding lactose or isopropyl-β-D-thiogalactopyranoside (IPTG). lac repressor encoded by lacI
   3563..3736    +  CDS            lacZα: LacZα fragment of β-galactosidase; lacZ fragment
   4015..4116    -  CDS            yciV (fragment): RNAAM_ECOLI - Also known as trpH From Escherichia coli (strain K12).
   4192..4220    +  promoter       tac promoter: strong E. coli promoter; hybrid between the trp and lac UV5 promoters
   4228..4244    +  protein_bind   lac operator: The lac repressor binds to the lac operator to inhibit transcription in E. coli. This inhibition can be relieved by adding lactose or isopropyl-β-D-thiogalactopyranoside (IPTG). lac repressor encoded by lacI
   4267..4920    +  CDS            GST26_SCHJA: Experimental evidence at protein level: Swiss-Prot protein existence level 1. GST isoenzymes appear to play a central role in the parasite detoxification system. Other functions are also suspected including a role in increasing the solubility of haematin in the parasite gut. From Schistosoma japonicum (Blood fluke).
   5080..6147    +  CDS            PCBP1: PCBP1_HUMAN - Experimental evidence at protein level: Swiss-Prot protein existence level 1. Single-stranded nucleic acid binding protein that binds preferentially to oligo dC. In case of infection by poliovirus, plays a role in initiation of viral RNA replication in concert with the viral protein 3CD (PubMed:12414943). From Homo sapiens (Human).
