>Addgene plasmid #135108 | PCBP1_Full-length_pGEX | addgene full sequence | sequence record 273905 | Addgene NGS Result
TTGTGAGCGGATAACAATTTCACACAGGAAACAGTATTCATGTCCCCTATACTAGGTTATTGGAAAATTA
AGGGCCTTGTGCAACCCACTCGACTTCTTTTGGAATATCTTGAAGAAAAATATGAAGAGCATTTGTATGA
GCGCGATGAAGGTGATAAATGGCGAAACAAAAAGTTTGAATTGGGTTTGGAGTTTCCCAATCTTCCTTAT
TATATTGATGGTGATGTTAAATTAACACAGTCTATGGCCATCATACGTTATATAGCTGACAAGCACAACA
TGTTGGGTGGTTGTCCAAAAGAGCGTGCAGAGATTTCAATGCTTGAAGGAGCGGTTTTGGATATTAGATA
CGGTGTTTCGAGAATTGCATATAGTAAAGACTTTGAAACTCTCAAAGTTGATTTTCTTAGCAAGCTACCT
GAAATGCTGAAAATGTTCGAAGATCGTTTATGTCATAAAACATATTTAAATGGTGATCATGTAACCCATC
CTGACTTCATGTTGTATGACGCTCTTGATGTTGTTTTATACATGGACCCAATGTGCCTGGATGCGTTCCC
AAAATTAGTTTGTTTTAAAAAACGTATTGAAGCTATCCCACAAATTGATAAGTACTTGAAATCCAGCAAG
TATATAGCATGGCCTTTGCAGGGCTGGCAAGCCACGTTTGGTGGTGGCGACCATCCTCCAAAATCGGATC
TGGAAGTTCTGTTCCAGGGGCCCCTGGGATTAATGGACGAAAAAACCACCGGTTGGCGTGGTGGTCACGT
TGTTGAAGGTCTGGCTGGTGAACTGGAACAGCTGCGTGCTCGTCTGGAACACCACCCGCAGGGTCAGCGT
GAACCGGGATCCATGGATGCCGGTGTGACTGAAAGTGGACTAAATGTGACTCTCACCATTCGGCTTCTTA
TGCACGGAAAGGAAGTAGGAAGCATCATTGGGAAGAAAGGGGAGTCGGTTAAGAGGATCCGCGAGGAGAG
TGGCGCGCGGATCAACATCTCGGAGGGGAATTGTCCGGAGAGAATCATCACTCTGACCGGCCCCACCAAT
GCCATCTTTAAGGCTTTCGCTATGATCATCGACAAGCTGGAGGAAGATATCAACAGCTCCATGACCAACA
GTACCGCGGCCAGCAGGCCCCCGGTCACCCTGAGGCTGGTGGTGCCGGCCACCCAGTGCGGCTCCCTGAT
TGGGAAAGGCGGGTGTAAGATCAAAGAGATCCGCGAGAGTACGGGGGCGCAGGTCCAGGTGGCGGGGGAT
ATGCTGCCCAACTCCACCGAGCGGGCCATCACCATCGCTGGCGTGCCGCAGTCTGTCACCGAGTGTGTCA
AGCAGATTTGCCTGGTCATGCTGGAGACGCTCTCCCAGTCTCCGCAAGGGAGAGTCATGACCATTCCGTA
CCAGCCCATGCCGGCCAGCTCCCCAGTCATCTGCGCGGGCGGCCAAGATCGGTGCAGCGACGCTGCGGGC
TACCCCCATGCCACCCATGACCTGGAGGGACCACCTCTAGATGCCTACTCGATTCAAGGACAACACACCA
TTTCTCCGCTCGATCTGGCCAAGCTGAACCAGGTGGCAAGACAACAGTCTCACTTTGCCATGATGCACGG
CGGGACCGGATTCGCCGGAATTGACTCCAGCTCTCCAGAGGTGAAAGGCTATTGGGCAAGTTTGGATGCA
TCTACTCAAACCACCCATGAACTCACCATTCCAAATAACTTAATTGGCTGCATAATCGGGCGCCAAGGCG
CCAACATTAATGAGATCCGCCAGATGTCCGGGGCCCAGATCAAAATTGCCAACCCAGTGGAAGGCTCCTC
TGGTAGGCAGGTTACTATCACTGGCTCTGCTGCCAGTATTAGTCTGGCCCAGTATCTAATCAATGCCAGG
CTTTCCTCTGAGAAGGGCATGGGGTGCAGCTAGGCGGCCGCATCGTGACTGACTGACGATCTGCCTCGCG
CGTTTCGGTGATGACGGTGAAAACCTCTGACACATGCAGCTCCCGGAGACGGTCACAGCTTGTCTGTAAG
CGGATGCCGGGAGCAGACAAGCCCGTCAGGGCGCGTCAGCGGGTGTTGGCGGGTGTCGGGGCGCAGCCAT
GACCCAGTCACGTAGCGATAGCGGAGTGTATAATTCTTGAAGACGAAAGGGCCTCGTGATACGCCTATTT
TTATAGGTTAATGTCATGATAATAATGGTTTCTTAGACGTCAGGTGGCACTTTTCGGGGAAATGTGCGCG
GAACCCCTATTTGTTTATTTTTCTAAATACATTCAAATATGTATCCGCTCATGAGACAATAACCCTGATA
AATGCTTCAATAATATTGAAAAAGGAAGAGTATGAGTATTCAACATTTCCGTGTCGCCCTTATTCCCTTT
TTTGCGGCATTTTGCCTTCCTGTTTTTGCTCACCCAGAAACGCTGGTGAAAGTAAAAGATGCTGAAGATC
AGTTGGGTGCACGAGTGGGTTACATCGAACTGGATCTCAACAGCGGTAAGATCCTTGAGAGTTTTCGCCC
CGAAGAACGTTTTCCAATGATGAGCACTTTTAAAGTTCTGCTATGTGGCGCGGTATTATCCCGTGTTGAC
GCCGGGCAAGAGCAACTCGGTCGCCGCATACACTATTCTCAGAATGACTTGGTTGAGTACTCACCAGTCA
CAGAAAAGCATCTTACGGATGGCATGACAGTAAGAGAATTATGCAGTGCTGCCATAACCATGAGTGATAA
CACTGCGGCCAACTTACTTCTGACAACGATCGGAGGACCGAAGGAGCTAACCGCTTTTTTGCACAACATG
GGGGATCATGTAACTCGCCTTGATCGTTGGGAACCGGAGCTGAATGAAGCCATACCAAACGACGAGCGTG
ACACCACGATGCCTGCAGCAATGGCAACAACGTTGCGCAAACTATTAACTGGCGAACTACTTACTCTAGC
TTCCCGGCAACAATTAATAGACTGGATGGAGGCGGATAAAGTTGCAGGACCACTTCTGCGCTCGGCCCTT
CCGGCTGGCTGGTTTATTGCTGATAAATCTGGAGCCGGTGAGCGTGGGTCTCGCGGTATCATTGCAGCAC
TGGGGCCAGATGGTAAGCCCTCCCGTATCGTAGTTATCTACACGACGGGGAGTCAGGCAACTATGGATGA
ACGAAATAGACAGATCGCTGAGATAGGTGCCTCACTGATTAAGCATTGGTAACTGTCAGACCAAGTTTAC
TCATATATACTTTAGATTGATTTAAAACTTCATTTTTAATTTAAAAGGATCTAGGTGAAGATCCTTTTTG
ATAATCTCATGACCAAAATCCCTTAACGTGAGTTTTCGTTCCACTGAGCGTCAGACCCCGTAGAAAAGAT
CAAAGGATCTTCTTGAGATCCTTTTTTTCTGCGCGTAATCTGCTGCTTGCAAACAAAAAAACCACCGCTA
CCAGCGGTGGTTTGTTTGCCGGATCAAGAGCTACCAACTCTTTTTCCGAAGGTAACTGGCTTCAGCAGAG
CGCAGATACCAAATACTGTCCTTCTAGTGTAGCCGTAGTTAGGCCACCACTTCAAGAACTCTGTAGCACC
GCCTACATACCTCGCTCTGCTAATCCTGTTACCAGTGGCTGCTGCCAGTGGCGATAAGTCGTGTCTTACC
GGGTTGGACTCAAGACGATAGTTACCGGATAAGGCGCAGCGGTCGGGCTGAACGGGGGGTTCGTGCACAC
AGCCCAGCTTGGAGCGAACGACCTACACCGAACTGAGATACCTACAGCGTGAGCTATGAGAAAGCGCCAC
GCTTCCCGAAGGGAGAAAGGCGGACAGGTATCCGGTAAGCGGCAGGGTCGGAACAGGAGAGCGCACGAGG
GAGCTTCCAGGGGGAAACGCCTGGTATCTTTATAGTCCTGTCGGGTTTCGCCACCTCTGACTTGAGCGTC
GATTTTTGTGATGCTCGTCAGGGGGGCGGAGCCTATGGAAAAACGCCAGCAACGCGGCCTTTTTACGGTT
CCTGGCCTTTTGCTGGCCTTTTGCTCACATGTTCTTTCCTGCGTTATCCCCTGATTCTGTGGATAACCGT
ATTACCGCCTTTGAGTGAGCTGATACCGCTCGCCGCAGCCGAACGACCGAGCGCAGCGAGTCAGTGAGCG
AGGAAGCGGAAGAGCGCCTGATGCGGTATTTTCTCCTTACGCATCTGTGCGGTATTTCACACCGCATAAA
TTCCGACACCATCGAATGGCGCAAAACCTTTCGCGGTATGGCATGATAGCGCCCGGAAGAGAGTCAATTC
AGGGTGGTGAATGTGAAACCAGTAACGTTATACGATGTCGCAGAGTATGCCGGTGTCTCTTATCAGACCG
TTTCCCGCGTGGTGAACCAGGCCAGCCACGTTTCTGCGAAAACGCGGGAAAAAGTGGAAGCGGCGATGGC
GGAGCTGAATTACATTCCCAACCGCGTGGCACAACAACTGGCGGGCAAACAGTCGTTGCTGATTGGCGTT
GCCACCTCCAGTCTGGCCCTGCACGCGCCGTCGCAAATTGTCGCGGCGATTAAATCTCGCGCCGATCAAC
TGGGTGCCAGCGTGGTGGTGTCGATGGTAGAACGAAGCGGCGTCGAAGCCTGTAAAGCGGCGGTGCACAA
TCTTCTCGCGCAACGCGTCAGTGGGCTGATCATTAACTATCCGCTGGATGACCAGGATGCCATTGCTGTG
GAAGCTGCCTGCACTAATGTTCCGGCGTTATTTCTTGATGTCTCTGACCAGACACCCATCAACAGTATTA
TTTTCTCCCATGAAGACGGTACGCGACTGGGCGTGGAGCATCTGGTCGCATTGGGTCACCAGCAAATCGC
GCTGTTAGCGGGCCCATTAAGTTCTGTCTCGGCGCGTCTGCGTCTGGCTGGCTGGCATAAATATCTCACT
CGCAATCAAATTCAGCCGATAGCGGAACGGGAAGGCGACTGGAGTGCCATGTCCGGTTTTCAACAAACCA
TGCAAATGCTGAATGAGGGCATCGTTCCCACTGCGATGCTGGTTGCCAACGATCAGATGGCGCTGGGCGC
AATGCGCGCCATTACCGAGTCCGGGCTGCGCGTTGGTGCGGATATCTCGGTAGTGGGATACGACGATACC
GAAGACAGCTCATGTTATATCCCGCCGTTAACCACCATCAAACAGGATTTTCGCCTGCTGGGGCAAACCA
GCGTGGACCGCTTGCTGCAACTCTCTCAGGGCCAGGCGGTGAAGGGCAATCAGCTGTTGCCCGTCTCACT
GGTGAAAAGAAAAACCACGCTAGCGCCCAATACGCAAACCGCCTCTCCCCGCGCGTTGGCCGATTCATTA
ATGCAGCTGGCACGACAGGTTTCCCGACTGGAAAGCGGGCAGTGAGCGCAACGCAATTAATGTAAGTTAG
CTCACTCATTAGGCACCCCAGGCTTTACACTTTATGCTTCCGGCTCGTATGTTGTGTGGAATTGTGAGCG
GATAACAATTTCACACAGGAAACAGCTATGACCATGATTACGGATTCACTGGCCGTCGTTTTACAACGTC
GTGACTGGGAAAACCCTGGCGTTACCCAACTTAATCGCCTTGCAGCACATCCCCCTTTCGCCAGCTGGCG
TAATAGCGAAGAGGCCCGCACCGATCGCCCTTCCCAACAGTTGCGCAGCCTGAATGGCGAATGGCGCTTT
GCCTGGTTTCCGGCACCAGAAGCGGTGCCGGAAAGCTGGCTGGAGTGCGATCTTCCTGAGGCCGATACTG
TCGTCGTCCCCTCAAACTGGCAGATGCACGGTTACGATGCGCCCATCTACACCAACGTGACCTATCCCAT
TACGGTCAATCCGCCGTTTGTTCCCACGGAGAATCCGACGGGTTGTTACTCGCTCACATTTAATGTTGAT
GAAAGCTGGCTACAGGAAGGCCAGACGCGAATTATTTTTGATGGCGTTGGAATTAGCTTATCGACTGCAC
GGTGCACCAATGCTTCTGGCGTCAGGCAGCCATCGGAAGCTGTGGTATGGCTGTGCAGGTCGTAAATCAC
TGCATAATTCGTGTCGCTCAAGGCGCACTCCCGTTCTGGATAATGTTTTTTGCGCCGACATCATAACGGT
TCTGGCAAATATTCTGAAATGAGCTGTTGACAATTAATCATCGGCTCGTATAATGTGTGGAA
Features (pLannotate 1.2.2; 17 found; start..end, strand, type, name):
      1..17      +  protein_bind   lac operator: The lac repressor binds to the lac operator to inhibit transcription in E. coli. This inhibition can be relieved by adding lactose or isopropyl-β-D-thiogalactopyranoside (IPTG). lac repressor encoded by lacI
     40..693     +  CDS            GST26_SCHJA: Experimental evidence at protein level: Swiss-Prot protein existence level 1. GST isoenzymes appear to play a central role in the parasite detoxification system. Other functions are also suspected including a role in increasing the solubility of haematin in the parasite gut. From Schistosoma japonicum (Blood fluke).
    853..1920    +  CDS            PCBP1: PCBP1_HUMAN - Experimental evidence at protein level: Swiss-Prot protein existence level 1. Single-stranded nucleic acid binding protein that binds preferentially to oligo dC. In case of infection by poliovirus, plays a role in initiation of viral RNA replication in concert with the viral protein 3CD (PubMed:12414943). From Homo sapiens (Human).
   1951..1990    +  CDS            rop (fragment): Rop protein, which maintains plasmids at low copy number; rop
   2092..2132    +  misc_feature   bom (fragment): basis of mobility region from pBR322
   2237..2341    +  promoter       AmpR promoter: bla
   2342..3202    +  CDS            AmpR: β-lactamase; bla; confers resistance to ampicillin, carbenicillin, and related antibiotics
   3373..3961    +  rep_origin     ori: high-copy-number ColE1/pMB1/pBR322/pUC origin of replication
   4147..4198    -  misc_feature   bom (fragment): basis of mobility region from pBR322
   4205..4282    +  promoter       lacI promoter: lacI
   4283..5365    +  CDS            lacI: lac repressor; lacI; The lac repressor binds to the lac operator to inhibit transcription in E. coli. This inhibition can be relieved by adding lactose or isopropyl-β-D-thiogalactopyranoside (IPTG).
   5378..5399    +  protein_bind   CAP binding site: CAP binding activates transcription in the presence of cAMP. E. coli catabolite activator protein
   5414..5444    +  promoter       lac promoter: promoter for the E. coli lac operon
   5452..5468    +  protein_bind   lac operator: The lac repressor binds to the lac operator to inhibit transcription in E. coli. This inhibition can be relieved by adding lactose or isopropyl-β-D-thiogalactopyranoside (IPTG). lac repressor encoded by lacI
   5488..5661    +  CDS            lacZα: LacZα fragment of β-galactosidase; lacZ fragment
   5925..6041    -  CDS            yciV (fragment): RNAAM_ECOLI - Also known as trpH From Escherichia coli (strain K12).
   6117..6145    +  promoter       tac promoter: strong E. coli promoter; hybrid between the trp and lac UV5 promoters
