[The description below was written by a language model from this plasmid's Addgene catalogue record and pLannotate feature annotations shown in this document.]
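Description:
PCBP1_Full-length_pGEX is a bacterial expression plasmid built on the pGEX-6P-2 backbone for producing full-length human PCBP1 (poly(rC)-binding protein 1, also called hnRNP-E1) as a recombinant fusion protein in E. coli. It is about 6.15 kb, replicates from a high-copy ColE1/pMB1-type origin and is selected with ampicillin through the β-lactamase gene. Short rop and bom fragments and a lacZα segment with its lac promoter, operator and CAP site are backbone remnants with no role in expression of the insert.

The PCBP1 coding sequence (roughly 1.07 kb) was cloned between BamHI and NotI sites, both retained, downstream of and in frame with Schistosoma japonicum glutathione S-transferase. Transcription is driven by the hybrid trp/lac tac promoter, which is followed by a lac operator. The plasmid also carries lacI, so the promoter is held off by lac repressor until induced with IPTG. The catalogue describes the N-terminal tag as GST-SBP, a dual-affinity arrangement in which GST allows capture on glutathione resin and a streptavidin-binding peptide allows capture on streptavidin. SBP is not annotated separately in either feature table, but an unannotated gap of about 160 bp between GST and PCBP1 is where it and the linker would be expected to lie.

The depositor and sequencing-derived records are the same length and show the same features at different start points, differing only in whether the lacI promoter is called as wild type or lacIq. The associated publication concerns the sequence, structure and context preferences of human RNA-binding proteins, which suggests that the purified tagged protein was intended for in vitro RNA-binding assays.
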