Addgene plasmid #135108: PCBP1_Full-length_pGEX
Purpose: Recombinant expression of PCBP1 with dual-affinity tag
Depositing lab: Christopher Burge. Depositing organization: Massachusetts Institute of Technology. Publication: Sequence, Structure, and Context Preferences of Human RNA Binding Proteins. Dominguez D, Freese P, Alexis MS, Su A, Hochman M, Palden T, Bazile C, Lambert NJ, Van Nostrand EL, Pratt GA, Yeo GW, Graveley BR, Burge CB. Mol Cell. 2018 Jun 7;70(5):854-867.e9. doi: 10.1016/j.molcel.2018.05.001. Epub 2018 Jun 7. PubMed 29883606.
Backbone
  Vector backbone: pGEX-6P-2
  Backbone manufacturer: Promega
  Backbone size w/o insert (bp): 5081
  Vector type: Bacterial Expression
Growth in bacteria
  Bacterial resistance: Ampicillin, 100 μg/mL
  Growth temperature: 37°C
  Growth strain: DH5alpha
  Copy number: High Copy
Gene/Insert
  Gene/Insert name: PCBP1
  Species: H. sapiens (human)
  Insert size (bp): 1071
  Entrez Gene: PCBP1 (a.k.a. HEL-S-85, HNRPE1, HNRPX, hnRNP-E1, hnRNP-X)
  Promoter: tac
  Tag / fusion protein: GST-SBP (N terminal on backbone)
  Cloning method: Restriction Enzyme; 5′ cloning site BamHI (not destroyed); 3′ cloning site NotI (not destroyed)
  Sequencing primers: 5′ 5GEX (GGGCTGGCAAGCCACGTTTGGTG); 3′ 3GEX (CCGGGAGCTGCATGTGTCAGAGG)
Terms and licenses: Academic/Nonprofit Terms; Industry Terms: Not Available to Industry
How to cite: PCBP1_Full-length_pGEX was a gift from Christopher Burge (Addgene plasmid # 135108 ; http://n2t.net/addgene:135108 ; RRID:Addgene_135108)
