>Addgene plasmid #135108 | PCBP1_Full-length_pGEX | depositor partial sequence | sequence record 259842 | PCBP1_FL_ORF
ATGGATGCCGGTGTGACTGAAAGTGGACTAAATGTGACTCTCACCATTCGGCTTCTTATGCACGGAAAGG
AAGTAGGAAGCATCATTGGGAAGAAAGGGGAGTCGGTTAAGAGGATCCGCGAGGAGAGTGGCGCGCGGAT
CAACATCTCGGAGGGGAATTGTCCGGAGAGAATCATCACTCTGACCGGCCCCACCAATGCCATCTTTAAG
GCTTTCGCTATGATCATCGACAAGCTGGAGGAAGATATCAACAGCTCCATGACCAACAGTACCGCGGCCA
GCAGGCCCCCGGTCACCCTGAGGCTGGTGGTGCCGGCCACCCAGTGCGGCTCCCTGATTGGGAAAGGCGG
GTGTAAGATCAAAGAGATCCGCGAGAGTACGGGGGCGCAGGTCCAGGTGGCGGGGGATATGCTGCCCAAC
TCCACCGAGCGGGCCATCACCATCGCTGGCGTGCCGCAGTCTGTCACCGAGTGTGTCAAGCAGATTTGCC
TGGTCATGCTGGAGACGCTCTCCCAGTCTCCGCAAGGGAGAGTCATGACCATTCCGTACCAGCCCATGCC
GGCCAGCTCCCCAGTCATCTGCGCGGGCGGCCAAGATCGGTGCAGCGACGCTGCGGGCTACCCCCATGCC
ACCCATGACCTGGAGGGACCACCTCTAGATGCCTACTCGATTCAAGGACAACACACCATTTCTCCGCTCG
ATCTGGCCAAGCTGAACCAGGTGGCAAGACAACAGTCTCACTTTGCCATGATGCACGGCGGGACCGGATT
CGCCGGAATTGACTCCAGCTCTCCAGAGGTGAAAGGCTATTGGGCAAGTTTGGATGCATCTACTCAAACC
ACCCATGAACTCACCATTCCAAATAACTTAATTGGCTGCATAATCGGGCGCCAAGGCGCCAACATTAATG
AGATCCGCCAGATGTCCGGGGCCCAGATCAAAATTGCCAACCCAGTGGAAGGCTCCTCTGGTAGGCAGGT
TACTATCACTGGCTCTGCTGCCAGTATTAGTCTGGCCCAGTATCTAATCAATGCCAGGCTTTCCTCTGAG
AAGGGCATGGGGTGCAGCTAG
